>Addgene plasmid #236699 | pAAVLINKv1-pCALM1-Cre-3' PXDN | addgene full sequence | sequence record 476873 | Addgene NGS Result
GGCGGCTCCGCCGCGGCGGAGGGATACGGCGCACCATATATATATCGCGGGGCGCAGACTCGCGCTCCGG
CAGTGGTGCTGGGAGTGTCGTGGACGCCGTGCCGTTACTCGTACGCCACCATGTCCAATTTACTGACCGT
ACACCAAAATTTGCCTGCATTACCGGTCGATGCAACGAGTGATGAGGTTCGCAAGAACCTGATGGACATG
TTCAGGGATCGCCAGGCGTTTTCTGAGCATACCTGGAAAATGCTTCTGTCCGTTTGCCGGTCGTGGGCGG
CATGGTGCAAGTTGAATAACCGGAAATGGTTTCCCGCAGAACCTGAAGATGTTCGCGATTATCTTCTATA
TCTTCAGGCGCGCGGTCTGGCAGTAAAAACCATCCAGCAACATTTGGGCCAGCTAAACATGCTTCATCGT
CGGTCCGGGCTGCCACGACCAAGTGACAGCAATGCTGTTTCACTGGTTATGCGGCGGATCCGAAAAGAAA
ACGTTGATGCCGGTGAACGTGCAAAACAGGCTCTAGCGTTCGAACGCACTGATTTCGACCAGGTTCGTTC
ACTCATGGAAAATAGCGATCGCTGCCAGGATATACGTAATCTGGCATTTCTGGGGATTGCTTATAACACC
CTGTTACGTATAGCCGAAATTGCCAGGATCAGGGTTAAAGATATCTCACGTACTGACGGTGGGAGAATGT
TAATCCATATTGGCAGAACGAAAACGCTGGTTAGCACCGCAGGTGTAGAGAAGGCACTTAGCCTGGGGGT
AACTAAACTGGTCGAGCGATGGATTTCCGTCTCTGGTGTAGCTGATGATCCGAATAACTACCTGTTTTGC
CGGGTCAGAAAAAATGGTGTTGCCGCGCCATCTGCCACCAGCCAGCTATCAACTCGCGCCCTGGAAGGGA
TTTTTGAAGCAACTCATCGATTGATTTACGGCGCTAAGGATGACTCTGGTCAGAGATACCTGGCCTGGTC
TGGACACAGTGCCCGTGTCGGAGCCGCGCGAGATATGGCCCGCGCTGGAGTTTCAATACCGGAGATCATG
CAAGCTGGTGGCTGGACCAATGTAAATATTGTAATGAACTATATCCGTAACCTGGATAGTGAAACAGGGG
CAATGGTGCGCCTGCTGGAAGATGGCGATTAGGTAAGTATCAAGGTTACAAGACAGGTTTAAGGAGACCA
ATAACTAGTATAACTTCGTATAGGATACTTTATAGCAATTTATGAAACTGGGCTTGTCGAGACAGAGAAG
ACTCTTGCGTTTCTGATAGGCACCTATTGGTCTTACTGACATCCACTTTGCCTTTCTCTCCACAGGGCAT
CGTGCAGCGGTCCGGGAAGCCGCTGCTCCCCTTCGCCACCGGGCCGCCCACGGAGTGCATGCGGGACGAG
AACGAGAGCCCCATCCCCTGCTTCCTGGCCGGGGACCACCGCGCCAACGAGCAGCTGGGCCTGACCAGCA
TGCACACGCTGTGGTTCCGCGAGCACAACCGCATTGCCACGGAGCTGCTCAAGCTGAACCCGCACTGGGA
CGGCGACACCATCTACTATGAGACCAGGAAGATCGTGGGTGCGGAGATCCAGCACATCACCTACCAGCAC
TGGCTCCCGAAGATCCTGGGGGAGGTGGGCATGAGGACGCTGGGAGAGTACCACGGCTACGACCCCGGCA
TCAATGCTGGCATCTTCAACGCCTTCGCCACCGCGGCCTTCAGGTTTGGCCACACGCTTGTCAACCCACT
GCTTTACCGGCTGGACGAGAACTTCCAGCCCATTGCACAAGATCACCTCCCCCTTCACAAAGCTTTCTTC
TCTCCCTTCCGGATTGTGAATGAGGGCGGCATCGATCCGCTTCTCAGGGGGCTGTTCGGGGTGGCGGGGA
AAATGCGTGTGCCCTCGCAGCTGCTGAACACGGAGCTCACGGAGCGGCTGTTCTCCATGGCACACACGGT
GGCTCTGGACCTGGCGGCCATCAACATCCAGCGGGGCCGGGACCACGGGATCCCACCCTACCACGACTAC
AGGGTCTACTGCAATCTATCGGCGGCACACACGTTCGAGGACCTGAAAAATGAGATTAAAAACCCTGAGA
TCCGGGAGAAACTGAAAAGGTTGTATGGCTCGACACTCAACATCGACCTGTTTCCGGCGCTCGTGGTGGA
GGACCTGGTGCCTGGCAGCCGGCTGGGCCCCACCCTGATGTGTCTTCTCAGCACACAGTTCAAGCGCCTG
CGAGATGGGGACAGGTTGTGGTATGAGAACCCTGGGGTGTTCTCCCCGGCCCAGCTGACTCAGATCAAGC
AGACGTCGCTGGCCAGGATCCTATGCGACAACGCGGACAACATCACCCGGGTGCAGAGCGACGTGTTCAG
GGTGGCGGAGTTCCCTCACGGCTACGGCAGCTGTGACGAGATCCCCAGGGTGGACCTCCGGGTGTGGCAG
GACTGCTGTGAAGACTGTAGGACCAGGGGGCAGTTCAATGCCTTTTCCTATCATTTCCGAGGCAGACGGT
CTCTTGAGTTCAGCTACCAGGAGGACAAGCCGACCAAGAAAACAAGACCACGGAAAATACCCAGTGTTGG
GAGACAGGGGGAACATCTCAGCAACAGCACCTCAGCCTTCAGCACACGCTCAGATGCATCTGGGACAAAT
GACTTCAGAGAGTTTGTTCTGGAAATGCAGAAGACCATCACAGACCTCAGAACACAGATAAAGAAACTTG
AATCACGGCTCAGTACCACAGAGTGCGTGGATGCCGGGGGCGAATCTCACGCCAACAACACCAAGTGGAA
AAAAGATGCATGCACCATTTGTGAATGCAAAGACGGGCAGGTCACCTGCTTCGTGGAAGCTTGCCCCCCT
GCCACCTGTGCTGTCCCCGTGAACATCCCAGGGGCCTGCTGTCCAGTCTGCTTACAGAAGAGGGCGGAGG
AAAAGCCCTGTACAAGGACTACAAAGACCATGACGGTGATTATAAAGATCATGACATCGACTACAAGGAT
GACGATGACAAGTAAGAATTCTGATGACTCGAGATAATCAACCTCTGGATTACAAAATTTGTGAAAGATT
GACTGGTATTCTTAACTATGTTGCTCCTTTTACGCTATGTGGATACGCTGCTTTAATGCCTTTGTATCAT
GCTATTGCTTCCCGTATGGCTTTCATTTTCTCCTCCTTGTATAAATCCTGGTTAGTTCTTGCCACGGCGG
AACTCATCGCCGCCTGCCTTGCCCGCTGCTGGACAGGGGCTCGGCTGTTGGGCACTGACAATTCCGTGGT
GTTTATTTGTGAAATTTGTGATGCTATTGCTTTATTTGTAACCATCTAGCTTTATTTGTGAAATTTGTGA
TGCTATTGCTTTATTTGTAACCATTATAAGCTGCAATAAACAAGTTAACAACAACAATTGCATTCATTTT
ATGTTTCAGGTTCAGGGGGAGATGTGGGAGGTTTTTTAAAGATCTGGAGACCGGTGTGGCACGTGCGGAC
CGAGCGGCCGCAGGAACCCCTAGTGATGGAGTTGGCCACTCCCTCTCTGCGCGCTCGCTCGCTCACTGAG
GCCGGGCGACCAAAGGTCGCCCGACGCCCGGGCTTTGCCCGGGCGGCCTCAGTGAGCGAGCGAGCGCGCA
GCTGCCTGCAGGGGCGCCTGATGCGGTATTTTCTCCTTACGCATCTGTGCGGTATTTCACACCGCATA
[95 nt withheld, positions 3709-3803]
T
[46 nt withheld, positions 3805-3850]
C
[141 nt withheld, positions 3852-3992]
CCTTTGACGTTGGAGTCCACGTTCTTT
[37 nt withheld, positions 4020-4056]
ACTCTATCTCGGGCTATTCTTTTGATTTATAAGGGATTTTGCCGATTTCGGTCTATTGGTTAAAAAATGA
GCTGATTTAACAAAAATTTAACGCGAATTTTAACAAAATATTAACGTTTACAATTTTATGGTGCACTCTC
AGTACAATCTGCTCTGATGCCGCATAGTTAAGCCAGCCCCGACACCCGCCAACACCCGCTGACGCGCCCT
GACGGGCTTGTCTGCTCCCGGCATCCGCTTACAGACAAGCTGTGACCGTCTCCGGGAGCTGCATGTGTCA
GAGGTTTTCACCGTCATCACCGAAACGCGCGAGACGAAAGGGCCTCGTGATACGCCTATTTTTATAGGTT
AATGTCATGATAATAATGGTTTCTTAGACGTCAGGTGGCACTTTTCGGGGAAATGTGCGCGGAACCCCTA
TTTGTTTATTTTTCTAAATACATTCAAATATGTATCCGCTCATGAGACAATAACCCTGATAAATGCTTCA
ATAATATTGAAAAAGGAAGAGTATGAGTATTCAACATTTCCGTGTCGCCCTTATTCCCTTTTTTGCGGCA
TTTTGCCTTCCTGTTTTTGCTCACCCAGAAACGCTGGTGAAAGTAAAAGATGCTGAAGATCAGTTGGGTG
CACGAGTGGGTTACATCGAACTGGATCTCAACAGCGGTAAGATCCTTGAGAGTTTTCGCCCCGAAGAACG
TTTTCCAATGATGAGCACTTTTAAAGTTCTGCTATGTGGCGCGGTATTATCCCGTATTGACGCCGGGCAA
GAGCAACTCGGTCGCCGCATACACTATTCTCAGAATGACTTGGTTGAGTACTCACCAGTCACAGAAAAGC
ATCTTACGGATGGCATGACAGTAAGAGAATTATGCAGTGCTGCCATAACCATGAGTGATAACACTGCGGC
CAACTTACTTCTGACAACGATCGGAGGACCGAAGGAGCTAACCGCTTTTTTGCACAACATGGGGGATCAT
GTAACTCGCCTTGATCGTTGGGAACCGGAGCTGAATGAAGCCATACCAAACGACGAGCGTGACACCACGA
TGCCTGTAGCAATGGCAACAACGTTGCGCAAACTATTAACTGGCGAACTACTTACTCTAGCTTCCCGGCA
ACAATTAATAGACTGGATGGAGGCGGATAAAGTTGCAGGACCACTTCTGCGCTCGGCCCTTCCGGCTGGC
TGGTTTATTGCTGATAAATCTGGAGCCGGTGAGCGTGGGTCTCGCGGTATCATTGCAGCACTGGGGCCAG
ATGGTAAGCCCTCCCGTATCGTAGTTATCTACACGACGGGGAGTCAGGCAACTATGGATGAACGAAATAG
ACAGATCGCTGAGATAGGTGCCTCACTGATTAAGCATTGGTAACTGTCAGACCAAGTTTACTCATATATA
CTTTAGATTGATTTAAAACTTCATTTTTAATTTAAAAGGATCTAGGTGAAGATCCTTTTTGATAATCTCA
TGACCAAAATCCCTTAACGTGAGTTTTCGTTCCACTGAGCGTCAGACCCCGTAGAAAAGATCAAAGGATC
TTCTTGAGATCCTTTTTTTCTGCGCGTAATCTGCTGCTTGCAAACAAAAAAACCACCGCTACCAGCGGTG
GTTTGTTTGCCGGATCAAGAGCTACCAACTCTTTTTCCGAAGGTAACTGGCTTCAGCAGAGCGCAGATAC
CAAATACTGTTCTTCTAGTGTAGCCGTAGTTAGGCCACCACTTCAAGAACTCTGTAGCACCGCCTACATA
CCTCGCTCTGCTAATCCTGTTACCAGTGGCTGCTGCCAGTGGCGATAAGTCGTGTCTTACCGGGTTGGAC
TCAAGACGATAGTTACCGGATAAGGCGCAGCGGTCGGGCTGAACGGGGGGTTCGTGCACACAGCCCAGCT
TGGAGCGAACGACCTACACCGAACTGAGATACCTACAGCGTGAGCTATGAGAAAGCGCCACGCTTCCCGA
AGGGAGAAAGGCGGACAGGTATCCGGTAAGCGGCAGGGTCGGAACAGGAGAGCGCACGAGGGAGCTTCCA
GGGGGAAACGCCTGGTATCTTTATAGTCCTGTCGGGTTTCGCCACCTCTGACTTGAGCGTCGATTTTTGT
GATGCTCGTCAGGGGGGCGGAGCCTATGGAAAAACGCCAGCAACGCGGCCTTTTTACGGTTCCTGGCCTT
TTGCTGGCCTTTTGCTCACATGTCCTGCAGGCAGCTGCGCGCTCGCTCGCTCACTGAGGCCGCCCGGGCG
TCGGGCGACCTTTGGTCGCCCGGCCTCAGTGAGCGAGCGAGCGCGCAGAGAGGGAGTGGCCAACTCCATC
ACTAGGGGTTCCTGCGGCCGCACGCGTCGCTCTGCGCGA
Features (pLannotate 1.2.2; 17 found; start..end, strand, type, name):
    121..1149    +  CDS            cre: RECR_BPP1 - Experimental evidence at protein level: Swiss-Prot protein existence level 1. Catalyzes site-specific recombination between two 34-base- pair LOXP sites. Its role is to maintain the phage genome as a monomeric unit-copy plasmid in the lysogenic state. From Escherichia phage P1 (Bacteriophage P1).
   1182..2948    +  CDS            PXDN (fragment): PXDN_HUMAN - Also known as KIAA0230, MG50, PRG2, VPO, VPO1. Experimental evidence at protein level: Swiss-Prot protein existence level 1. Displays low peroxidase activity and is likely to participate in H(2)O(2) metabolism and peroxidative reactions in the cardiovascular system. Plays a role in extracellular matrix formation. From Homo sapiens (Human).
   2957..3022    +  CDS            3xFLAG: three tandem FLAG® epitope tags, followed by an enterokinase cleavage site
   3046..3203    +  misc_feature   WPRE (fragment): woodchuck hepatitis virus posttranscriptional regulatory element
   3209..3293    +  misc_feature   WPRE (fragment): woodchuck hepatitis virus posttranscriptional regulatory element
   3292..3335    -  polyA_signal   SV40 poly(A) signal (fragment): SV40 polyadenylation signal
   3339..3406    -  polyA_signal   SV40 poly(A) signal (fragment): SV40 polyadenylation signal
   3512..3652    +  repeat_region  AAV2 ITR: inverted terminal repeat of adeno-associated virus serotype 2 inverted
   3657..3708    -  misc_feature   bom (fragment): basis of mobility region from pBR322
   3727..4182    +  rep_origin     f1 ori (sequence partly withheld): f1 bacteriophage origin of replication; arrow indicates direction of (+) strand synthesis
   4183..4232    -  misc_feature   bom (fragment): basis of mobility region from pBR322
   4334..4369    -  CDS            rop (fragment): Rop protein, which maintains plasmids at low copy number; rop
   4464..4568    +  promoter       AmpR promoter: bla
   4569..5429    +  CDS            AmpR: β-lactamase; bla; confers resistance to ampicillin, carbenicillin, and related antibiotics
   5600..6188    +  rep_origin     ori: high-copy-number ColE1/pMB1/pBR322/pUC origin of replication
   6261..6288    +  repeat_region  AAV2 ITR (fragment): inverted terminal repeat of adeno-associated virus serotype 2 inverted
   6317..6344    +  repeat_region  AAV2 ITR (fragment): inverted terminal repeat of adeno-associated virus serotype 2 inverted
