[The description below was written by a language model from this plasmid's Addgene catalogue record and pLannotate feature annotations shown in this document.]
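Description:
pAAVLINKv1-pCALM1-Cre-3' PXDN is an AAV transfer plasmid built on the pAAV-hSyn-EGFP backbone and serves as the 3' half of a two-vector AAVLINK pair for delivering human PXDN (peroxidasin), a coding sequence too large for a single AAV genome. It is propagated in E. coli through a high-copy ColE1/pUC-type origin with ampicillin selection (AmpR under its own bla promoter), and it also carries an f1 phage origin. A complete AAV2 inverted terminal repeat lies downstream of the payload. Only short ITR fragments are annotated on the upstream side, which may reflect the difficulty of sequencing and annotating these repeats rather than a true truncation.

Between the ITRs the annotation shows a full Cre recombinase coding sequence, followed closely by a roughly 1.8 kb fragment of PXDN representing the C-terminal portion of the protein. A C-terminal 3xFLAG tag on this fragment allows detection. Next come a shortened WPRE (annotated in two pieces), which enhances transcript stability and expression, and SV40 polyadenylation signal fragments. The catalogue lists pCALM1 as the promoter, which the plasmid name suggests drives Cre, but no promoter is annotated within the AAV cassette. No lox sites are annotated either, although the vector is classed as Cre/Lox. The short gaps flanking Cre may hold these elements, but the record does not confirm this.

The intended use, per the record, is co-delivery with a matching 5' AAVLINK vector. Cre-mediated DNA recombination would then join the two genomes and reconstitute a full-length, FLAG-tagged PXDN expression unit. The partner plasmid and the details of the recombination design are not given here; the depositor refers to the associated publication for them.
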