Addgene plasmid #236699: pAAVLINKv1-pCALM1-Cre-3' PXDN
Purpose: 3' AAVLINK plasmid for PXDN expression
Depositing lab: Zhonghua Lu. Publication: AAVLINK: A potent DNA-recombination method for large cargo delivery in gene therapy. Lin J, Lin Y, Liu N, Cao W, Zhang J, Wen S, Zhang Y, Liao W, Hong Z, Lin Y, Liu Q, Liu H, Li Q, Chen B, Li M, Luo Z, Yang L, Yang Y, Zheng SH, Wang Y, Chu H, Hu Y, Qin Y, Luo BX, Tian S, Chen Y, Yan T, Yang L, Wang H, Liu T, Jiang Y, Lu Z. Cell. 2026 Feb 5;189(3):969-986.e17. doi: 10.1016/j.cell.2025.12.039. Epub 2026 Jan 27. PubMed 41605211.
Backbone
  Vector backbone: pAAV-hSyn-EGFP
  Backbone manufacturer: Addgene
  Vector type: AAV, Cre/Lox
Growth in bacteria
  Bacterial resistance: Ampicillin, 100 μg/mL
  Growth temperature: 37°C
  Growth strain: NEB Stable
  Copy number: High Copy
Gene/Insert
  Gene/Insert name: PXDN
  Species: H. sapiens (human)
  Entrez Gene: PXDN (a.k.a. ASGD7, COPOA, D2S448, D2S448E, MG50, PRG2, PXN, VPO, hsPxd01)
  Promoter: pCALM1
  Tag / fusion protein: FLAG (C terminal on insert)
  Cloning method: Restriction Enzyme; 5′ cloning site unknown (unknown if destroyed); 3′ cloning site unknown (unknown if destroyed)
  Sequencing primers: 5′ n/a
Terms and licenses: Academic/Nonprofit Terms; Industry Terms: Not Available to Industry
Depositor comments: See publication for corresponding AAV Link vectors.
How to cite: pAAVLINKv1-pCALM1-Cre-3' PXDN was a gift from Zhonghua Lu (Addgene plasmid # 236699 ; http://n2t.net/addgene:236699 ; RRID:Addgene_236699)
